Addgene plasmid #236197: 7AA-aSyn-pRK172
Purpose: This plasmid expresses human α-synuclein with a 7-amino acid insertion (MAAAEKT) in the pRK172 backbone for bacterial expression in E. coli. The insertion corresponds to the JOS mutation.
Depositing lab: Sjors Scheres & Yang Yang. Depositing organization: MRC Laboratory of Molecular Biology. Publication: New SNCA mutation and structures of alpha-synuclein filaments from juvenile-onset synucleinopathy. Yang Y, Garringer HJ, Shi Y, Lovestam S, Peak-Chew S, Zhang X, Kotecha A, Bacioglu M, Koto A, Takao M, Spillantini MG, Ghetti B, Vidal R, Murzin AG, Scheres SHW, Goedert M. Acta Neuropathol. 2023 May;145(5):561-572. doi: 10.1007/s00401-023-02550-8. Epub 2023 Feb 27. PubMed 36847833.
Backbone
  Vector backbone: pRK172
  Vector type: Bacterial Expression
Growth in bacteria
  Bacterial resistance: Ampicillin, 100 μg/mL
  Growth temperature: 37°C
  Growth strain: DH5alpha
  Copy number: Unknown
Gene/Insert
  Gene/Insert name: SNCA
  Species: H. sapiens (human)
  Insert size (bp): 444
  Mutation: insertion os MAAAEKT at residue 22
  Entrez Gene: SNCA (a.k.a. NACP, PARK1, PARK4, PD1)
  Cloning method: Gateway Cloning
  Sequencing primers: 5′ CTGAGAAAACCATGGCAGCAGCAGAAAAGACTAAACAGGGTGTG; 3′ CACACCCTGTTTGGCAGCAGCAGAAAAGACTATGGTTTTCTCAG
Terms and licenses: Academic/Nonprofit Terms; Industry Terms: Not Available to Industry
How to cite: 7AA-aSyn-pRK172 was a gift from Sjors Scheres & Yang Yang (Addgene plasmid # 236197 ; http://n2t.net/addgene:236197 ; RRID:Addgene_236197)
