[The description below was written by a language model from this plasmid's Addgene catalogue record and pLannotate feature annotations shown in this document.]
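Description:
7AA-aSyn-pRK172 is a small (about 3.0 kb) bacterial expression plasmid built on the pRK172 backbone for producing a mutant form of human α-synuclein (SNCA) in E. coli. It replicates from a ColE1/pMB1-type origin, with an adjacent pBR322 bom region and only a short remnant of the rop gene. Selection is through the β-lactamase gene (AmpR) with its own promoter, which confers ampicillin resistance. The catalogue lists the copy number as unknown.

The expression cassette is a classic T7 arrangement. A T7 promoter is followed by the efficient ribosome binding site from phage T7 gene 10, then the SNCA open reading frame, and a T7 terminator lies downstream. Transcription therefore depends on a host strain that supplies T7 RNA polymerase. The annotation also picks up a short fragment of T7 gene 10B sequence (labelled SET1) between the coding region and the terminator. It lies downstream of, and separate from, the annotated SNCA feature, so it looks like residual vector sequence rather than a fusion tag, and the record lists no tags. The 444 bp insert encodes α-synuclein carrying a seven-residue insertion, MAAAEKT, recorded at residue 22. This corresponds to the SNCA mutation identified in juvenile-onset synucleinopathy (JOS). The catalogue gives the cloning method as Gateway, although no att recombination sites appear in the feature table.

The plasmid is intended for recombinant production of the insertion-mutant protein. Given the associated publication on α-synuclein filament structures from JOS, likely uses include filament assembly and structural comparison with wild-type α-synuclein.
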