Features (pLannotate 1.2.2; 10 found; start..end, strand, type, name):
    435..539     -  promoter       AmpR promoter: bla
    670..717     -  terminator     T7 terminator: transcription terminator for bacteriophage T7 RNA polymerase
    725..774     -  CDS            SET1 (fragment): solubility-enhancement tag derived from T7 phage gene 10B
    848..1288    -  CDS            SNCA (sequence partly withheld): SYUA_HUMAN - Also known as NACP, PARK1. Experimental evidence at protein level: Swiss-Prot protein existence level 1. Neuronal protein that plays several roles in synaptic activity such as regulation of synaptic vesicle trafficking and subsequent neurotransmitter release. Participates as a monomer in synaptic vesicle exocytosis by enhancing vesicle priming, fusion and dilation of exocytotic fusion pores (PubMed:28288128, PubMed:30404828). Mechanistically, acts by increasing local Ca(2+) release from microdomains which is essential for the enhancement of ATP-induced exocytosis (PubMed:30404828)
   1296..1318    -  RBS            RBS: efficient ribosome binding site from bacteriophage T7 gene 10 (Olins and Rangwala, 1989)
   1350..1368    -  promoter       T7 promoter: promoter for bacteriophage T7 RNA polymerase
   1388..1427    +  CDS            rop (fragment): Rop protein, which maintains plasmids at low copy number; rop
   1529..1668    +  misc_feature   bom: basis of mobility region from pBR322
   1854..2442    -  rep_origin     ori: high-copy-number ColE1/pMB1/pBR322/pUC origin of replication
   2613..434     -  CDS            AmpR (across the origin): β-lactamase; bla; confers resistance to ampicillin, carbenicillin, and related antibiotics
>Addgene plasmid #236197 | 7AA-aSyn-pRK172 | addgene full sequence | sequence record 469796 | Addgene NGS Result
TCCTTCGGTCCTCCGATCGTTGTCAGAAGTAAGTTGGCCGCAGTGTTATCACTCATGGTTATGGCAGCAC
TGCATAATTCTCTTACTGTCATGCCATCCGTAAGATGCTTTTCTGTGACTGGTGAGTACTCAACCAAGTC
ATTCTGAGAATAGTGTATGCGGCGACCGAGTTGCTCTTGCCCGGCGTCAACACGGGATAATACCGCGCCA
CATAGCAGAACTTTAAAAGTGCTCATCATTGGAAAACGTTCTTCGGGGCGAAAACTCTCAAGGATCTTAC
CGCTGTTGAGATCCAGTTCGATGTAACCCACTCGTGCACCCAACTGATCTTCAGCATCTTTTACTTTCAC
CAGCGTTTCTGGGTGAGCAAAAACAGGAAGGCAAAATGCCGCAAAAAAGGGAATAAGGGCGACACGGAAA
TGTTGAATACTCATACTCTTCCTTTTTCAATATTATTGAAGCATTTATCAGGGTTATTGTCTCATGAGCG
GATACATATTTGAATGTATTTAGAAAAATAAACAAATAGGGGTTCCGCGCACATTTCCCCGAAAAGTGCC
ACCTGACGTCTAAGAAACCATTATTATCATGACATTAACCTATAAAAATAGGCGTATCACGAGGCCCTTT
CGTCTTCAAGAATTATCCGGATATAGTTCCTCCTTTCAGCAAAAAACCCCTCAAGACCCGTTTAGAGGCC
CCAAGGGGTTATGCTAGTTATTGCTCAGCGGTGGCAGCAGCCAACTCAGCTTCCTTTCGGGCTTTGTTAG
CAGCCGGATCGGAATTCAAGCTTGGATGGAACATCTGTCAGCAGATCTCAAGAAACTGGGAGCAAAGATA
TTTCTTAGGCTTCAGGTTCATAGTCTTGATACCCTTCCTCAGAAGGCATTTCATAAGCCTCATTGTCAGG
ATCCACAGGCATATCTTCCAGAATTCCTTCCTGTGGGGCTCCTTCTTCATTCTTGCCCAA
[192 nt withheld, positions 971-1162]
CTCTTTTGTCTTTCCTGCTGCTTCTGCCACACCCTGTTTAGTCTTTTCTGCTGCTGCCATGGTTTTCTCA
GCAGCAGCCACAACTCCCTCCTTGGCCTTTGAAAGTCCTTTCATGAATACATCCATATGTATATCTCCTT
CTTAAAGTTAAACAAAATTATTTCTAGAGGGAAACCGTTGTGGTCTCCCTATAGTGAGTCGTATTAATTT
CGCGGGATCGAGATCCTGCCTCGCGCGTTTCGGTGATGACGGTGAAAACCTCTGACACATGCAGCTCCCG
GAGACGGTCACAGCTTGTCTGTAAGCGGATGCCGGGAGCAGACAAGCCCGTCAGGGCGCGTCAGCGGGTG
TTGGCGGGTGTCGGGGCGCAGCCATGACCCAGTCACGTAGCGATAGCGGAGTGTATACTGGCTTAACTAT
GCGGCATCAGAGCAGATTGTACTGAGAGTGCACCATTGCGGTGTGAAATACCGCACAGATGCGTAAGGAG
AAAATACCGCATCAGGCGCTCTTCCGCTTCCTCGCTCACTGACTCGCTGCGCTCGGTCGTTCGGCTGCGG
CGAGCGGTATCAGCTCACTCAAAGGCGGTAATACGGTTATCCACAGAATCAGGGGATAACGCAGGAAAGA
ACATGTGAGCAAAAGGCCAGCAAAAGGCCAGGAACCGTAAAAAGGCCGCGTTGCTGGCGTTTTTCCATAG
GCTCCGCCCCCCTGACGAGCATCACAAAAATCGACGCTCAAGTCAGAGGTGGCGAAACCCGACAGGACTA
TAAAGATACCAGGCGTTTCCCCCTGGAAGCTCCCTCGTGCGCTCTCCTGTTCCGACCCTGCCGCTTACCG
GATACCTGTCCGCCTTTCTCCCTTCGGGAAGCGTGGCGCTTTCTCATAGCTCACGCTGTAGGTATCTCAG
TTCGGTGTAGGTCGTTCGCTCCAAGCTGGGCTGTGTGCACGAACCCCCCGTTCAGCCCGACCGCTGCGCC
TTATCCGGTAACTATCGTCTTGAGTCCAACCCGGTAAGACACGACTTATCGCCACTGGCAGCAGCCACTG
GTAACAGGATTAGCAGAGCGAGGTATGTAGGCGGTGCTACAGAGTTCTTGAAGTGGTGGCCTAACTACGG
CTACACTAGAAGGACAGTATTTGGTATCTGCGCTCTGCTGAAGCCAGTTACCTTCGGAAAAAGAGTTGGT
AGCTCTTGATCCGGCAAACAAACCACCGCTGGTAGCGGTGGTTTTTTTGTTTGCAAGCAGCAGATTACGC
GCAGAAAAAAAGGATCTCAAGAAGATCCTTTGATCTTTTCTACGGGGTCTGACGCTCAGTGGAACGAAAA
CTCACGTTAAGGGATTTTGGTCATGAGATTATCAAAAAGGATCTTCACCTAGATCCTTTTAAATTAAAAA
TGAAGTTTTAAATCAATCTAAAGTATATATGAGTAAACTTGGTCTGACAGTTACCAATGCTTAATCAGTG
AGGCACCTATCTCAGCGATCTGTCTATTTCGTTCATCCATAGTTGCCTGACTCCCCGTCGTGTAGATAAC
TACGATACGGGAGGGCTTACCATCTGGCCCCAGTGCTGCAATGATACCGCGAGACCCACGCTCACCGGCT
CCAGATTTATCAGCAATAAACCAGCCAGCCGGAAGGGCCGAGCGCAGAAGTGGTCCTGCAACTTTATCCG
CCTCCATCCAGTCTATTAATTGTTGCCGGGAAGCTAGAGTAAGTAGTTCGCCAGTTAATAGTTTGCGCAA
CGTTGTTGCCATTGCTGCAGGCATCGTGGTGTCACGCTCGTCGTTTGGTATGGCTTCATTCAGCTCCGGT
TCCCAACGATCAAGGCGAGTTACATGATCCCCCATGTTGTGCAAAAAAGCGGTTAGC
