>Addgene plasmid #236197 | 7AA-aSyn-pRK172 | depositor partial sequence | sequence record 464545 | a-synuclein with 7 amino acids insertion
ATGGATGTATTCATGAAAGGACTTTCAAAGGCCAAGGAGGGAGTTGTGGCTGCTGCTGAGAAAACCATGG
CAGCAGCAGAAAAGACTAAACAGGGTGTGGCAGAAGCAGCAGGAAAGACAAAAGAG
[192 nt withheld, positions 127-318]
TTGGGCAAGAATGAAGAAGGAGCCCCACAGGAAGGAATTCTGGAAGATATGCCTGTGGATCCTGACAATG
AGGCTTATGAAATGCCTTCTGAGGAAGGGTATCAAGACTATGAACCTGAAGCCTAA
